Addgene plasmid #245586: pICSL50028
Purpose: Level 0 Golden Gate part C-Terminal Tag with overhangs TTCG - GCTT
Depositing lab: Mark Youles. Depositing organization: Sainsbury Laboratory, Norwich.
Backbone
  Vector backbone: pICSL01003
  Backbone size w/o insert (bp): 2244
  Vector type: Synthetic Biology
Growth in bacteria
  Bacterial resistance: Spectinomycin, 50 μg/mL
  Growth temperature: 37°C
  Growth strain: DH5alpha
  Copy number: High Copy
Gene/Insert
  Gene/Insert name: C-Terminal tag NO STOP to STOP converter
  Species: Synthetic
  Insert size (bp): 10
  Mutation: BsaI/BpiI sites removed by point-mutation
  Cloning method: Restriction Enzyme; 5′ cloning site BsaI (destroyed during cloning); 3′ cloning site BsaI (destroyed during cloning)
  Sequencing primers: 5′ TCACATGTTCTTTCCTGCG; 3′ GTCTCATGAGCGGATACATATTTGAATG
Terms and licenses: Academic/Nonprofit Terms; Industry Terms: Not Available to Industry
Depositor comments: Level 0 C-Terminal tag module used for GoldenGate assemblies using the MoClo overhang syntax
How to cite: pICSL50028 was a gift from Mark Youles (Addgene plasmid # 245586 ; http://n2t.net/addgene:245586 ; RRID:Addgene_245586)
