[The description below was written by a language model from this plasmid's Addgene catalogue record and pLannotate feature annotations shown in this document.]
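Description:
pICSL50028 is a Level 0 Golden Gate part plasmid for synthetic biology, built on the small pICSL01003 backbone (about 2.2 kb) and following the MoClo overhang syntax. It is maintained in E. coli as a high-copy plasmid through a ColE1/pUC-type origin of replication and is selected with spectinomycin. The feature table annotates a full-length aadA gene, which confers streptomycin/spectinomycin resistance, sitting downstream of a bla-type (AmpR) promoter. The short integrase, gentamicin acetyltransferase and lacI fragments also flagged by the automated annotation are partial matches, most likely remnants of the resistance cassette's origin and of backbone sequence rather than functional genes.

The payload is a synthetic insert of only about 10 bp, described as a "NO STOP to STOP converter" occupying the C-terminal tag position, with fusion overhangs TTCG and GCTT. The feature table does not annotate the insert itself, which is unsurprising given its size. In the MoClo system, coding-sequence modules designed without a stop codon normally need a C-terminal tag part to complete the open reading frame. As its name indicates, this module fills that slot with a stop codon instead of a tag, so a no-stop coding part can be assembled into a transcription unit and expressed untagged. The record notes that internal BsaI and BpiI sites were removed by point mutation, keeping the plasmid compatible with the Type IIS enzymes used in hierarchical assembly. The part carries no promoter, reporter or terminator for expression in a target host; those come from other modules combined with it in a Level 1 assembly.
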