Features (pLannotate 1.2.2; 6 found; start..end, strand, type, name):
    140..244     +  promoter       AmpR promoter: bla
    235..315     -  CDS            int (fragment): INT2_ECOLX - Protein inferred from homology: Swiss-Prot protein existence level 3. Putative integrase believed to be involved in the insertion of antibiotic resistance genes into plasmids and transposons. From Escherichia coli.
    403..459     +  CDS            GmR (fragment): gentamycin acetyltransferase; aacC1; confers resistance to gentamycin
    466..1254    +  CDS            aadA: S3AD_ECOLX - Experimental evidence at protein level: Swiss-Prot protein existence level 1. Mediates bacterial resistance to the antibiotics streptomycin and spectinomycin. From Escherichia coli.
   1428..2016    +  rep_origin     ori: high-copy-number ColE1/pMB1/pBR322/pUC origin of replication
   2199..2248    +  CDS            lacI (fragment): lac repressor; lacI; The lac repressor binds to the lac operator to inhibit transcription in E. coli. This inhibition can be relieved by adding lactose or isopropyl-β-D-thiogalactopyranoside (IPTG).
>Addgene plasmid #245586 | pICSL50028 | addgene full sequence | sequence record 495572 | Addgene NGS Result
GGTCTCATTCGTGATAGGCTTTGAGACCACGTGGCTCTTCAGTGGACGAAAGGGCCTCGTGATACGCCTA
TTTTTATAGGTTAATGTCATGATAATAATGGTTTCTTAGACGTCAGGTGGCACTTTTCGGGGAAATGTGC
GCGGAACCCCTATTTGTTTATTTTTCTAAATACATTCAAATATGTATCCGCTCATGAGACAATAACCCTG
ATAAATGCTTCAATAATATTGAAAAAGGAAGAGTATGCGCTCACGCAACTGGTCCAGAACCTTGACCGAA
CGCAGCGGTGGTAACGGCGCAGTGGCGGTTTTCATGGCTTGTTATGACTGTTTTTTTTTGGGGTACAGTC
TATGCCTCGGGCATCCAAGCAGCAAGCGCGTTACGCCGTGGGTCGATGTTTGATGTTATGGAGCAGCAAC
GATGTTACGCAGCAGGGCAGTCGCCCTAAAACAAAGTTAAACATCATGAGGGAAGCGGTGATCGCCGAAG
TATCGACTCAACTATCAGAGGTAGTTGGCGTCATCGAGCGCCATCTCGAACCGACGTTGCTGGCCGTACA
TTTGTACGGCTCCGCAGTGGATGGCGGCCTGAAGCCACACAGCGATATTGATTTGCTGGTTACGGTGACC
GTAAGGCTTGATGAAACAACGCGGCGAGCTTTGATCAACGACCTTTTGGAAACTTCGGCTTCCCCTGGAG
AGAGCGAGATTCTCCGCGCTGTAGAAGTCACCATTGTTGTGCACGACGACATCATTCCGTGGCGTTATCC
AGCTAAGCGCGAACTGCAATTTGGAGAATGGCAGCGCAATGACATTCTTGCAGGTATCTTCGAGCCAGCC
ACGATCGACATTGATCTGGCTATCTTGCTGACAAAAGCAAGAGAACATAGCGTTGCCTTGGTAGGTCCAG
CGGCGGAGGAACTCTTTGATCCGGTTCCTGAACAGGATCTATTTGAGGCGCTAAATGAAACCTTAACGCT
ATGGAACTCGCCGCCCGACTGGGCTGGCGATGAGCGAAATGTAGTGCTTACGTTGTCCCGCATTTGGTAC
AGCGCAGTAACCGGCAAAATCGCGCCGAAGGATGTCGCTGCCGACTGGGCAATGGAGCGCCTGCCGGCCC
AGTATCAGCCCGTCATACTTGAAGCTAGACAGGCTTATCTTGGACAAGAAGAAGATCGCTTGGCCTCGCG
CGCAGATCAGTTGGAAGAATTTGTCCATTACGTAAAAGGCGAGATCACCAAGGTAGTCGGCAAATAACTG
TCAGACCAAGTTTACTCATATATACTTTAGATTGATTTAAAACTTCATTTTTAATTTAAAAGGATCTAGG
TGAAGATCCTTTTTGATAATCTCATGACCAAAATCCCTTAACGTGAGTTTTCGTTCCACTGAGCGTCAGA
CCCCGTAGAAAAGATCAAAGGATCTTCTTGAGATCCTTTTTTTCTGCGCGTAATCTGCTGCTTGCAAACA
AAAAAACCACCGCTACCAGCGGTGGTTTGTTTGCCGGATCAAGAGCTACCAACTCTTTTTCCGAAGGTAA
CTGGCTTCAGCAGAGCGCAGATACCAAATACTGTTCTTCTAGTGTAGCCGTAGTTAGGCCACCACTTCAA
GAACTCTGTAGCACCGCCTACATACCTCGCTCTGCTAATCCTGTTACCAGTGGCTGCTGCCAGTGGCGAT
AAGTCGTGTCTTACCGGGTTGGACTCAAGACGATAGTTACCGGATAAGGCGCAGCGGTCGGGCTGAACGG
GGGGTTCGTGCACACAGCCCAGCTTGGAGCGAACGACCTACACCGAACTGAGATACCTACAGCGTGAGCT
ATGAGAAAGCGCCACGCTTCCCGAAGGGAGAAAGGCGGACAGGTATCCGGTAAGCGGCAGGGTCGGAACA
GGAGAGCGCACGAGGGAGCTTCCAGGGGGAAACGCCTGGTATCTTTATAGTCCTGTCGGGTTTCGCCACC
TCTGACTTGAGCGTCGATTTTTGTGATGCTCGTCAGGGGGGCGGAGCCTATGGAAAAACGCCAGCAACGC
GGCCTTTTTACGGTTCCTGGCCTTTTGCTGGCCTTTTGCTCACATGTTCTTTCCTGCGTTATCCCCTGAT
TCTGTGGATAACCGTATTACCGCCTTTGAGTGAGCTGATACCGCTCGCCGCAGCCGAACGACCGAGCGCA
GCGAGTCAGTGAGCGAGGAAGCGGAAGAGCGCCCAATACGCAAACCGCCTCTCCCCGCGCGTTGGCCGAT
TCATTAATCACTGT
